Addgene plasmid #54677: FusionRed-pBAD
Purpose: (Empty Backbone) Localization: Protein Expression Vector , Excitation: 580, Emission: 608
Depositing lab: Michael Davidson. Depositing organization: Florida State University, Tallahassee. Publication: A monomeric red fluorescent protein with low cytotoxicity. Shemiakina II, Ermakova GV, Cranfill PJ, Baird MA, Evans RA, Souslova EA, Staroverov DB, Gorokhovatsky AY, Putintseva EV, Gorodnicheva TV, Chepurnykh TV, Strukova L, Lukyanov S, Zaraisky AG, Davidson MW, Chudakov DM, Shcherbo D. Nat Commun. 2012;3:1204. doi: 10.1038/ncomms2208. PubMed 23149748.
Backbone
  Vector backbone: FusionRed-pBAD
  Backbone size (bp): 4800
  Vector type: Bacterial Expression
  Tag / fusion protein: FusionRed (C terminal on backbone); 6xHis (N terminal on backbone)
Growth in bacteria
  Bacterial resistance: Ampicillin, 100 μg/mL
  Growth temperature: 37°C
  Growth strain: DH5alpha
  Copy number: High Copy
Gene/Insert
  Gene/Insert name: None
  Tag / fusion protein: FusionRed (C terminal on backbone); 6xHis (N terminal on backbone)
  Cloning method: Unknown
  Sequencing primers: 5′ pBAD-Fwd; 3′ pBAD-rev
Terms and licenses: Academic/Nonprofit Terms; Industry Terms
Depositor comments: Contains 6x-Histidine tag for protein purification. Excitation = 580; Emission = 608
How to cite: FusionRed-pBAD was a gift from Michael Davidson (Addgene plasmid # 54677 ; http://n2t.net/addgene:54677 ; RRID:Addgene_54677)
