[The description below was written by a language model from this plasmid's Addgene catalogue record and pLannotate feature annotations shown in this document.]
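Description:
FusionRed-pBAD is a bacterial expression plasmid built on a pBAD-type backbone for arabinose-inducible production of the monomeric red fluorescent protein FusionRed in E. coli. The catalogue classes it as an empty backbone with no separate insert; FusionRed itself is part of the vector. The catalogue gives a backbone size of about 4.8 kb, whereas the sequenced record behind the feature table is 5,408 nt, a discrepancy the record does not explain. The plasmid is maintained through a high-copy ColE1/pMB1-family origin and selected with ampicillin via the β-lactamase gene and its own promoter. An M13 phage origin is also present. The pBR322 bom region and short fragments of rop, the tetracycline resistance gene and its promoter remain as non-functional leftovers of the parental backbone.

The expression unit begins with the araBAD promoter, controlled by the divergently transcribed araC regulator carried on the same plasmid, so transcription is kept low without L-arabinose and switched on when it is added. Downstream lie the T7 gene 10 ribosome binding site, a short N-terminal leader that includes the 6xHis tag (annotated as a capTEV fragment) and the T7 gene 10 leader peptide, and then the mammalian codon-optimised FusionRed coding sequence. The rrnB T1 and T2 terminators, preceded by a 5S rRNA segment, end transcription.

According to the depositor, the histidine tag is for protein purification, and FusionRed has an excitation maximum of 580 nm and emission maximum of 608 nm. The plasmid therefore suits production and purification of recombinant FusionRed. The listing of FusionRed as a C-terminal backbone tag suggests it may also serve for making fusions, although the record does not describe the cloning sites or method.
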