Features (pLannotate 1.2.2; 17 found; start..end, strand, type, name):
      1..285     +  promoter       araBAD promoter: araBAD; promoter of the L-arabinose operon of E. coli; the araC regulatory gene is transcribed in the opposite direction (Guzman et al., 1995)
    312..334     +  RBS            RBS: efficient ribosome binding site from bacteriophage T7 gene 10 (Olins and Rangwala, 1989)
    354..374     +  CDS            capTEV™ (fragment): composite tag for in vivo biotinylation, TEV protease cleavage, and 6xHis tagging
    375..407     +  CDS            T7 tag (gene 10 leader): leader peptide from bacteriophage T7 gene 10 promotes efficient translation in E. coli
    447..1145    +  CDS            FusionRed: monomeric red fluorescent protein optimized for use as a fusion tag (Shemiakina et al., 2012) mammalian codon-optimized
   1242..1357    +  ncRNA          5S rRNA: Accession: RF00001 - 5S ribosomal RNA
   1361..1447    +  terminator     rrnB T1 terminator: Escherichia coli rrnB; transcription terminator T1 from the E. coli rrnB gene
   1539..1566    +  terminator     rrnB T2 terminator: transcription terminator T2 from the E. coli rrnB gene
   1585..1676    +  promoter       AmpR promoter: bla
   1677..2537    +  CDS            AmpR: β-lactamase; bla; confers resistance to ampicillin, carbenicillin, and related antibiotics
   2579..2959    +  rep_origin     M13 ori (sequence partly withheld): M13 bacteriophage origin of replication; arrow indicates direction of (+) strand synthesis
   3145..3733    +  rep_origin     ori: high-copy-number ColE1/pMB1/pBR322/pUC origin of replication
   3919..4059    -  misc_feature   bom: basis of mobility region from pBR322
   4161..4200    -  CDS            rop (fragment): Rop protein, which maintains plasmids at low copy number; rop
   4201..4386    -  CDS            TcR (fragment): tetracycline efflux protein; tet; confers resistance to tetracycline
   4396..4414    +  promoter       tet promoter (fragment): E. coli promoter for tetracycline efflux protein gene
   4504..5382    -  CDS            araC: L-arabinose regulatory protein; araC
>Addgene plasmid #54677 | FusionRed-pBAD | addgene full sequence | sequence record 499717 | Addgene NGS Result
AAGAAACCAATTGTCCATATTGCATCAGACATTGCCGTCACTGCGTCTTTTACTGGCTCTTCTCGCTAAC
CAAACCGGTAACCCCGCTTATTAAAAGCATTCTGTAACAAAGCGGGACCAAAGCCATGACAAAAACGCGT
AACAAAAGTGTCTATAATCACGGCAGAAAAGTCCACATTGATTATTTGCACGGCGTCACACTTTGCTATG
CCATAGCATTTTTATCCATAAGATTAGCGGATACTACCTGACGCTTTTTATCGCAACTCTCTACTGTTTC
TCCATACCCGTTTTTTTGGGCTAGAAATAATTTTGTTTAACTTTAAGAAGGAGATATACATATGCGGGGT
TCTCATCATCATCATCATCATGGTATGGCTAGCATGACTGGTGGACAGCAAATGGGTCGGGATCTGTACG
AGAACCTGTACTTCCAGGGCTCGAGCATGGTGAGCGAGCTGATTAAGGAGAACATGCCCATGAAGCTGTA
CATGGAGGGCACCGTGAACAACCACCACTTCAAGTGCACATCCGAGGGCGAAGGCAAGCCCTACGAGGGC
ACCCAGACCATGAGAATCAAGGTCGTCGAGGGCGGCCCTCTCCCCTTCGCCTTCGACATCCTGGCTACCA
GCTTCATGTACGGCAGCAGAACCTTCATCAAGCACCCTCCGGGCATCCCCGACTTCTTTAAGCAGTCCTT
CCCTGAGGGCTTCACATGGGAGAGAGTCACCACATACGAAGACGGGGGCGTGCTGACCGCTACCCAGGAC
ACCAGCCTCCAGGACGGCTGCCTCATCTACAACGTCAAGGTTAGAGGGGTGAACTTCCCAGCCAACGGCC
CTGTGATGCAGAAGAAAACACTCGGCTGGGAGGCCTCCACCGAGACGATGTACCCCGCTGACGGCGGCCT
GGAAGGCGCATGTGACATGGCCCTGAAGCTCGTGGGCGGGGGCCACCTGATCTGCAACCTTGAGACCACA
TACAGATCCAAGAAACCCGCTACGAACCTCAAGATGCCCGGCGTCTACAACGTGGACCACAGACTGGAAA
GAATCAAGGAGGCCGACGATGAGACCTACGTCGAGCAGCACGAGGTGGCTGTGGCCAGATACTCTACTGG
TGGCGCTGGTGATGGAGGTAAATGAGAATTCGAAGCTTGGCTGTTTTGGCGGATGAGAGAAGATTTTCAG
CCTGATACAGATTAAATCAGAACGCAGAAGCGGTCTGATAAAACAGAATTTGCCTGGCGGCAGTAGCGCG
GTGGTCCCACCTGACCCCATGCCGAACTCAGAAGTGAAACGCCGTAGCGCCGATGGTAGTGTGGGGTCTC
CCCATGCGAGAGTAGGGAACTGCCAGGCATCAAATAAAACGAAAGGCTCAGTCGAAAGACTGGGCCTTTC
GTTTTATCTGTTGTTTGTCGGTGAACGCTCTCCTGAGTAGGACAAATCCGCCGGGAGCGGATTTGAACGT
TGCGAAGCAACGGCCCGGAGGGTGGCGGGCAGGACGCCCGCCATAAACTGCCAGGCATCAAATTAAGCAG
AAGGCCATCCTGACGGATGGCCTTTTTGCGTTTCTACAAACTCTTTTGTTTATTTTTCTAAATACATTCA
AATATGTATCCGCTCATGAGACAATAACCCTGATAAATGCTTCAATAATATTGAAAAAGGAAGAGTATGA
GTATTCAACATTTCCGTGTCGCCCTTATTCCCTTTTTTGCGGCATTTTGCCTTCCTGTTTTTGCTCACCC
AGAAACGCTGGTGAAAGTAAAAGATGCTGAAGATCAGTTGGGTGCACGAGTGGGTTACATCGAACTGGAT
CTCAACAGCGGTAAGATCCTTGAGAGTTTTCGCCCCGAAGAACGTTTTCCAATGATGAGCACTTTTAAAG
TTCTGCTATGTGGCGCGGTATTATCCCGTGTTGACGCCGGGCAAGAGCAACTCGGTCGCCGCATACACTA
TTCTCAGAATGACTTGGTTGAGTACTCACCAGTCACAGAAAAGCATCTTACGGATGGCATGACAGTAAGA
GAATTATGCAGTGCTGCCATAACCATGAGTGATAACACTGCGGCCAACTTACTTCTGACAACGATCGGAG
GACCGAAGGAGCTAACCGCTTTTTTGCACAACATGGGGGATCATGTAACTCGCCTTGATCGTTGGGAACC
GGAGCTGAATGAAGCCATACCAAACGACGAGCGTGACACCACGATGCCTGCAGCAATGGCAACAACGTTG
CGCAAACTATTAACTGGCGAACTACTTACTCTAGCTTCCCGGCAACAATTAATAGACTGGATGGAGGCGG
ATAAAGTTGCAGGACCACTTCTGCGCTCGGCCCTTCCGGCTGGCTGGTTTATTGCTGATAAATCTGGAGC
CGGTGAGCGTGGGTCTCGCGGTATCATTGCAGCACTGGGGCCAGATGGTAAGCCCTCCCGTATCGTAGTT
ATCTACACGACGGGGAGTCAGGCAACTATGGATGAACGAAATAGACAGATCGCTGAGATAGGTGCCTCAC
TGATTAAGCATTGGTAACTGTCAGACCAAGTTTACTCATATATACTTTAGATTGATT
[125 nt withheld, positions 2578-2702]
C
[141 nt withheld, positions 2704-2844]
CCTTTGACGTTGGAGTCCACGTTCTTT
[37 nt withheld, positions 2872-2908]
ACCCTATCTCGGGCTATTCTTTTGATTTATAAGGGATTTTGCCGATTTCGGCCTATTGGTTAAAAAATGA
GCTGATTTAACAAAAATTTAACGCGAATTTTAACAAAATATTAACGTTTACAATTTAAAAGGATCTAGGT
GAAGATCCTTTTTGATAATCTCATGACCAAAATCCCTTAACGTGAGTTTTCGTTCCACTGAGCGTCAGAC
CCCGTAGAAAAGATCAAAGGATCTTCTTGAGATCCTTTTTTTCTGCGCGTAATCTGCTGCTTGCAAACAA
AAAAACCACCGCTACCAGCGGTGGTTTGTTTGCCGGATCAAGAGCTACCAACTCTTTTTCCGAAGGTAAC
TGGCTTCAGCAGAGCGCAGATACCAAATACTGTCCTTCTAGTGTAGCCGTAGTTAGGCCACCACTTCAAG
AACTCTGTAGCACCGCCTACATACCTCGCTCTGCTAATCCTGTTACCAGTGGCTGCTGCCAGTGGCGATA
AGTCGTGTCTTACCGGGTTGGACTCAAGACGATAGTTACCGGATAAGGCGCAGCGGTCGGGCTGAACGGG
GGGTTCGTGCACACAGCCCAGCTTGGAGCGAACGACCTACACCGAACTGAGATACCTACAGCGTGAGCTA
TGAGAAAGCGCCACGCTTCCCGAAGGGAGAAAGGCGGACAGGTATCCGGTAAGCGGCAGGGTCGGAACAG
GAGAGCGCACGAGGGAGCTTCCAGGGGGAAACGCCTGGTATCTTTATAGTCCTGTCGGGTTTCGCCACCT
CTGACTTGAGCGTCGATTTTTGTGATGCTCGTCAGGGGGGCGGAGCCTATGGAAAAACGCCAGCAACGCG
GCCTTTTTACGGTTCCTGGCCTTTTGCTGGCCTTTTGCTCACATGTTCTTTCCTGCGTTATCCCCTGATT
CTGTGGATAACCGTATTACCGCCTTTGAGTGAGCTGATACCGCTCGCCGCAGCCGAACGACCGAGCGCAG
CGAGTCAGTGAGCGAGGAAGCGGAAGAGCGCCTGATGCGGTATTTTCTCCTTACGCATCTGTGCGGTATT
TCACACCGCATCTGGTGCACTCTCAGTACAATCTGCTCTGATGCCGCATAGTTAAGCCAGTATACACTCC
GCTATCGCTACGTGACTGGGTCATGGCTGCGCCCCGACACCCGCCAACACCCGCTGACGCGCCCTGACGG
GCTTGTCTGCTCCCGGCATCCGCTTACAGACAAGCTGTGACCGTCTCCGGGAGCTGCATGTGTCAGAGGT
TTTCACCGTCATCACCGAAACGCGCGAGGCAGAAGGAGATGGCGCCCAACAGTCCCCCGGCCACGGGGCC
TGCCACCATACCCACGCCGAAACAAGCGCTCATGAGCCCGAAGTGGCGAGCCCGATCTTCCCCATCGGTG
ATGTCGGCGATATAGGCGCCAGCAACCGCACCTGTGGCGCCGGTGATGCCGGCCACGATGCGTCCGGCGT
AGAGGATCTGCTCATGTTTGACAGCTTATCATCGATGCATAATGTGCCTGTCAAATGGACGAAGCAGGGA
TTCTGCAAACCCTATGCTACTCCGTCAAGCCGTCAATTGTCTGATTCGTTACCAATTATGACAACTTGAC
GGCTACATCATTCACTTTTTCTTCACAACCGGCACGGAACTCGCTCGGGCTGGCCCCGGTGCATTTTTTA
AATACCCGCGAGAAATAGAGTTGATCGTCAAAACCAACATTGCGACCGACGGTGGCGATAGGCATCCGGG
TGGTGCTCAAAAGCAGCTTCGCCTGGCTGATACGTTGGTCCTCGCGCCAGCTTAAGACGCTAATCCCTAA
CTGCTGGCGGAAAAGATGTGACAGACGCGACGGCGACAAGCAAACATGCTGTGCGACGCTGGCGATATCA
AAATTGCTGTCTGCCAGGTGATCGCTGATGTACTGACAAGCCTCGCGTACCCGATTATCCATCGGTGGAT
GGAGCGACTCGTTAATCGCTTCCATGCGCCGCAGTAACAATTGCTCAAGCAGATTTATCGCCAGCAGCTC
CGAATAGCGCCCTTCCCCTTGCCCGGCGTTAATGATTTGCCCAAACAGGTCGCTGAAATGCGGCTGGTGC
GCTTCATCCGGGCGAAAGAACCCCGTATTGGCAAATATTGACGGCCAGTTAAGCCATTCATGCCAGTAGG
CGCGCGGACGAAAGTAAACCCACTGGTGATACCATTCGCGAGCCTCCGGATGACGACCGTAGTGATGAAT
CTCTCCTGGCGGGAACAGCAAAATATCACCCGGTCGGCAAACAAATTCTCGTCCCTGATTTTTCACCACC
CCCTGACCGCGAATGGTGAGATTGAGAATATAACCTTTCATTCCCAGCGGTCGGTCGATAAAAAAATCGA
GATAACCGTTGGCCTCAATCGGCGTTAAACCCGCCACCAGATGGGCATTAAACGAGTATCCCGGCAGCAG
GGGATCATTTTGCGCTTCAGCCATACTTTTCATACTCCCGCCATTCAGAG
