>Addgene plasmid #54677 | FusionRed-pBAD | depositor partial sequence | sequence record 85074 | insert sequence
GCTATGCCATAGCATTTTATCCATAGATTAGCGGATACTACCTGACGCTTTTATCGCAACTCTCTACTGT
TTTCTCCATACCCGTTTTTTTGGGCTAGAAATAATTTTGTTTAACTTTAAGAAGGAGATATACATATGCG
GGGTTCTCATCATCATCATCATCATGGTATGGCTAGCATGACTGGTGGACAGCAAATGGGTCGGGATCTG
TACGAGAACCTGTACTTCCAGGGCTCGAGCATGGTGAGCGAGCTGATTAAGGAGAACATGCCCATGAAGC
TGTACATGGAGGGCACCGTGAACAACCACCACTTCAAGTGCACATCCGAGGGCGAAGGCAAGCCCTACGA
GGGCACCCAGACCATGAGAATCAAGGTCGTCGAGGGCGGCCCTCTCCCCTTCGCCTTCGACATCCTGGCT
ACCAGCTTCATGTACGGCAGCAGAACCTTCATCAAGCACCCTCCGGGCATCCCCGACTTCTTTAAGCAGT
CCTTCCCTGAGGGCTTCACATGGGAGAGAGTCACCACATACGAAGACGGGGGCGTGCTGACCGCTACCCA
GGACACCAGCCTCCAGGACGGCTGCCTCATCTACAACGTCAAGGTTAGAGGGGTGAACTTCCCAGCCAAC
GGCCCTGTGATGCAGAAGAAAACACTCGGCTGGGAGGCCTCCACCGAGACGATGTACCCCGCTGACGGCG
GCCTGGAAGGCGCATGTGACATGGCCCTGAAGCTCGTGGGCGGGGGCCACCTGATCTGCAACCTTGAGAC
CACATACAGATCCAAGAAACCCGCTACGAACCTCAAGATGCCCGGCGTCTACAACGTGGACCACAGACTG
GAAAGAATCAAGGAGGCCGACGATGAGACCTACGTCGAGCAGCACGAGGTGGCTGTGGCCAGATACTCTA
CTGGTGGCGCTGGTGATGGAGGTAAATGAGAATTCGAAGCTTGGCTGTTTTGGCGGATGAGAGAAGATTT
TCAGCCTGATACAGATTAAATCAGAACGCAGAAGCGGTCTGAT
