>Addgene plasmid #54677 | FusionRed-pBAD | addgene partial sequence | sequence record 93459 | pBAD-F 5'-ATGCCATAGCATTTTTATCC-3'
TCGCAACTCTCTACTGTTTCTCCATACCCGTTTTTTTGGGCTAGAAATAATTTTGTTTAACTTTAAGAAG
GAGATATACATATGCGGGGTTCTCATCATCATCATCATCATGGTATGGCTAGCATGACTGGTGGACAGCA
AATGGGTCGGGATCTGTACGAGAACCTGTACTTCCAGGGCTCGAGCATGGTGAGCGAGCTGATTAAGGAG
AACATGCCCATGAAGCTGTACATGGAGGGCACCGTGAACAACCACCACTTCAAGTGCACATCCGAGGGCG
AAGGCAAGCCCTACGAGGGCACCCAGACCATGAGAATCAAGGTCGTCGAGGGCGGCCCTCTCCCCTTCGC
CTTCGACATCCTGGCTACCAGCTTCATGTACGGCAGCAGAACCTTCATCAAGCACCCTCCGGGCATCCCC
GACTTCTTTAAGCAGTCCTTCCCTGAGGGCTTCACATGGGAGAGAGTCACCACATACGAAGACGGGGGCG
TGCTGACCGCTACCCAGGACACCAGCCTCCAGGACGGCTGCCTCATCTACAACGTCAAGGTTAGAGGGGT
GAACTTCCCAGCCAACGGCCCTGTGATGCAGAAGAAAACACTCGGCTGGGAGGCCTCCACCGAGACGATG
TACCCCGCTGACGGCGGCCTGGAAGGCGCATGTGACATGGCCCTGAAGCTCGTGGGCGGGGGCCACCTGA
TCTGCAACCTTGAGACCACATACAGATCCAAGAAACCCGCTACGAACCTCAAGATGCCCGGCGTCTACAA
CGTGGACCACAGACTGGAAAGAATC
